>Addgene plasmid #146974 | pAc5.1B-EGFP-DmGW182-delM1_N | depositor full sequence | sequence record 289421 | Full Sequence
CTTCAAGGAATTAATTCTATATTCTAAAAACACAAATGATACTTCTAAAAAAAATCATGAATGGCATCAA
CTCTGAATCAAATCTTTGCAGATGCACCTACTTCTCATTTCCACTGTCACATCATTTTTCCAGATCTCGC
TGCCTGTTATGTGGCCCACAAACCAAGACACGTTTTATGGCCATTAAAGCTGGCTGATCGTCGCCAAACA
CCAAATACATATCAATATGTACATTCGAGAAAGAAGCGATCAAAGAAGCGTCTTCGGGCGAGTAGGAGAA
TGCGGAGGAGAAGGAGAACGAGCTGATCTAGTATCTCTCCACAATCCAATGCCAACTGACCAACTGGCCA
TATTCGGAGCAATTTGAAGCCAATTTCCATCGCCTGGCGATCGCTCCATTCTTGGCTATATGTTTTTCAC
CGTTCCCGGGGCCATTTTCAAAGACTCGTCGGTAAGATAAGATTGTGTCACTCGCTGTCTCTCTTCATTT
GTCGAAGAATGCTGAGGAATTTCGCGATGACGTCGGCGAGTATTTTGAAGAATGAGAATAATTTGTATTT
ATACGAAAATCAGTTAGTGGAATTTTCTACAAAAACATGTTATCTATAGATAATTTTGTTGCAAAATATG
TTGACTATGACAAAGATTGTATGTATATACCTTTAATGTATTCTCATTTTCTTATGTATTTATAATGGCA
ATGATGATACTGATGATATTTTAAGATGATGCCAGACCACAGGCTGATTTCTGCGTCTTTTGCCGAACGC
AGTGCATGTGCGGTTGTTGTTTTTTGGAATAGTTTCAATTTTCGGACTGTCCGCTTTGATTTCAGTTTCT
TGGCTTATTCAAAAAGCAAAGTAAAGCCAAAAAAGCGAGATGGCAATACCAAATGCGGCAAAACGGTAGT
GGAAGGAAAGGGGTGCGGGGCAGCGGAAGGAAGGGTGGGGCGGGGCGTGGCGGGGTCTGTGGCTGGGCGC
GACGTCACCGACGTTGGAGCCACTCCTTTGACCATGTGTGCGTGTGTGTATTATTCGTGTCTCGCCACTC
GCCGGTTGTTTTTTTCTTTTTATCTCGCTCTCTCTAGCGCCATCTCGTACGCATGCTCAACGCACCGCAT
GTTGCCGTGTCCTTTATGCGTCATTTTGGCTCGAAATAGGCAATTATTTAAACAAAGATTAGTCAACGAA
AACGCTAAAATAAATAAGTCTACAATATGGTTACTTATTGCCATGTGTGTGCAGCCAACGATAGCAACAA
AAGCAACAACACAGTGGCTTTCCCTCTTTCACTTTTTGTTTGCAAGCGCGTGCGAGCAAGACGGCACGAC
CGGCAAACGCAATTACGCTGACAAAGAGCAGACGAAGTTTTGGCCGAAAAACATCAAGGCGCCTGATACG
AATGCATTTGCAATAACAATTGCGATATTTAATATTGTTTATGAAGCTGTTTGACTTCAAAACACACAAA
AAAAAAAATAAAACAAATTATTTGAAAGAGAATTAGGAATCGGACAGCTTATCGTTACGGGCTAACAGCA
CACCGAGACGAAATAGCTTACCTGACGTCACAGCCTCTGGAAGAACTGCCGCCAAGCAGAGAGAGAGAGA
AAAAGAGGGAGAGCAGCTTAGACCGCATGTGCTTGTGTGTGAGGCGTCTCTCTCTTCGTCTCCTGTTTGC
GCAAACGCATAGACTGCACTGAGAAAATCGATTACCTATTTTTTATGAATGAATATTTGCACTATTACTA
TTCAAAACTATTAAGATAGCAATCACATTCAATAGCCAAATACTATACCACCTGAGCGATGCAACGAAAT
GATCAATTTGAGCAAAAATGCTGCATATTTAGGACGGCATCATTATAGAAATGCTTCTTGCTGTGTACTT
TTCTCTCGTCTGGCAGCTGTTTCGCCGTTATTGTTAAAACCGGCTTAAGTTAGGTGTGTTTTCTACGACT
AGTGATGCCCCTACTAGAAGATGTGTGTTGCACAAATGTCCCTGAATAACCAATTTGAAGTGCAGATAGC
AGTAAACGTAAGCTAATATGAATATTATTTAACTGTAATGTTTTAATATCGCTGGACATTACTAATAAAC
CCACTATAAACACATGTACATATGTATGTTTTGGCATACAATGAGTAGTTGGGGAAAAAATGTGTAAAAG
CACCGTGACCATCACAGCATAAAGATAACCAGCTGAAGTATCGAATATGAGTAACCCCCAAATTGAATCA
CATGCCGCAACTGATAGGACCCATGGAAGTACACTCTTCATGGCGATATACAAGACACACACAAGCACGA
ACACCCAGTTGCGGAGGAAATTCTCCGTAAATGAAAACCCAATCGGCGAACAATTCATACCCATATATGG
TAAAAGTTTTGAACGCGACTTGAGAGCGGAGAGCATTGCGGCTGATAAGGTTTTAGCGCTAAGCGGGCTT
TATAAAACGGGCTGCGGGACCAGTTTTCATATCACTACCGTTTGAGTTCTTGTGCTGTGTGGATACTCCT
CCCGACACAAAGCCGCTCCATCAGCCAGCAGTCGTCTAATCCAGAGACCCCGGATCGGGGTACCAACATG
GTGAGCAAGGGCGAGGAGCTGTTCACCGGGGTGGTGCCCATCCTGGTCGAGCTGGACGGCGACGTAAACG
GCCACAAGTTCAGCGTGTCCGGCGAGGGCGAGGGCGATGCCACCTACGGCAAGCTGACCCTGAAGTTCAT
CTGCACCACCGGCAAGCTGCCCGTGCCCTGGCCCACCCTCGTGACCACCCTGACCTACGGCGTGCAGTGC
TTCAGCCGCTACCCCGACCACATGAAGCAGCACGACTTCTTCAAGTCCGCCATGCCCGAAGGCTACGTCC
AGGAGCGCACCATCTTCTTCAAGGACGACGGCAACTACAAGACCCGCGCCGAGGTGAAGTTCGAGGGCGA
CACCCTGGTGAACCGCATCGAGCTGAAGGGCATCGACTTCAAGGAGGACGGCAACATCCTGGGGCACAAG
CTGGAGTACAACTACAACAGCCACAACGTCTATATCATGGCCGACAAGCAGAAGAACGGCATCAAGGTGA
ACTTCAAGATCCGCCACAACATCGAGGACGGCAGCGTGCAGCTCGCCGACCACTACCAGCAGAACACCCC
CATCGGCGACGGCCCCGTGCTGCTGCCCGACAACCACTACCTGAGCACCCAGTCCGCCCTGAGCAAAGAC
CCCAACGAGAAGCGCGATCACATGGTCCTGCTGGAGTTCGTGACCGCCGCCGGGATCACTCTCGGCATGG
ACGAGCTGTACAAGCCAAGCTTGAATTCTGCAGATATCCAGCACAGTGGCGGCCGCATGCGTGAAGCCCT
TTTTTCCCAAGATGGCTGGGGCTGTCAGCATGTTAACCAGGATACTAATTGGGAAGTTCCCAGTTCGCCA
GAACCAGCCAATAAGGATGCACCCGGTCCACCAATGTGGAAGCCAAGCATTAACAATGGTACTGATCTTT
GGGAGTCCAATTTGAGAAACGGAGGTCAGCCGGCCGCACAGCAAGTTCCAAAGCCGTCGTGGGGTCATAC
ACCATCCTCTAACTTAGGTGGAACATGGGGTGAGGACGACGATGGCGCCGATAGTAGTAGTGTGTGGACT
GGAGGAGCTGTTAGCAACGCGGGATCCGGAGCTGCAGTGGGAGTAAACCAAGCCGGAGTTAATGTCGGTC
CAGGCGGTGTTGTTTCGTCTGGCGGACCTCAGTGGGGACAAGGTGTCGTTGGCGTCGGACTTGGATCAAC
TGGAGGTAACGGGTCAAGCAATATAACTGGATCGTCTGGAGTCGCAACAGGTAGTAGCGGAAACTCCAGC
AACGCTGGTAACGGTTGGGGAGACCCTCGTGAAATACGCCCTTTGGGAGTTGGTGGCTCCATGGATATTC
GAAATGTTGAACATCGCGGCGGTAACGGTTCTGGAGCAACTTCGAGCGATCCACGAGACATTCGCATGAT
CGATCCGCGTGACCCTATTCGAGGAGATCCCCGTGGAATATCTGGTCGTCTTAATGGGACCTCTGAAATG
TGGGGTCATCATCCACAAATGTCCCATAACCAGTTGCAAGGTATCAACAAAATGGTTGGTCAAAGTGTAG
CAACTGCCAGCACCAGTGTCGGAACATCTGGCTCGGGCATCGGTCCTGGAGGTCCCGGTCCTAGTACAGT
ATCAGGCAATATCCCAACACAGTGGGGGCCTGCTCAACCGGTAAGCGTTGGTGTAAGTGGTCCCAAAGAC
ATGTCAAAACAGATAAGTGGATGGGAGGAACCATCACCACCGCCTCAGCGTCGCAGTATTCCTAACTACG
ATGATGGTACATCGTTGTGGGGTCAGCAAACTCGTGTTCCCGCTGCAAGCGGTCACTGGAAAGACATGAC
TGATTCGATAGGTCGTAGTAGTCATCTCATGCGTGGCCAAAGCCAAACGGGAGGTATAGGAATAGCCGGC
GTTGGAAATAGCAATGTTCCAGTGGGAGCCAATCCAAGTAATCCTATAAGCAGTGTAGTTGGACCTCAAG
CCCGGATTCCATCTGTGGGCGGCGTACAACACAAACCAGACGGCGGCGCTATGTGGGTGCATTCCGGCAA
TGTAGGTGGCAGAAATAATGTTGCTGCTGTTACTACTTGGGGAGATGACACTCATAGCGTTAATGTCGGC
GCTCCCAGCAGTGGCAGTGTATCCAGCAACAATTGGGTTGATGACAAGTCCAACTCAACCTTGGCACAAA
ACTCTTGGAGCGACCCGGCCCCTGTTGGAGTTAGTTGGGGCAATAAGCAAAGCAAACCGCCAAGCAATAG
TGCTTCATCAGGTTGGAGCACTGCTGCGGGCGTGGTGGATGGGGTTGATCTAGGATCTGAGTGGAACACG
CACGGGGGGATTATTGGAAAATCTCAGCAACAACAAAAACTAGCGGGACTTAACGTGGGAATGGTGAACG
TAATTAACGCGGAGATCATTAAGCAAAGCAAGCAATACAGGATCCTTGTCGAGAACGGCTTTAAAAAGGA
AGATGTAGAGCGGGCATTAGTGATTGCTAATATGAACATCGAAGAGGCAGCCGATATGCTCCGTGCCAAC
TCATCCCTATCAATGGATGGTTGGCGTCGACATGATGAGTCCCTTGGATCTTATGCCGACCACAATAGTT
CAACAAGCAGCGGTGGATTTGCTGGTCGTTACCCGGTCAACAGTGGACAACCTTCAATGTCCTTTCCTCA
TAATAACCTTATGAATAACATGGGAGGTACCGCTGTTACTGGAGGTAACAACAATACAAACATGACAGCT
TTACAGGTGCAAAAGTATTTAAATCAAGGGCAACATGGTGTCGCTGTTGGACCGCAAGCCGTTGGTAATT
CTTCAGCAGTATCTGTCGGATTTGGTCAGAACACGTCTAACGCAGCAGTGGCAGGAGCAGCCTCTGCAAA
TATAGCAGCAAATACAAACAACCAACCGTCTGGTCAGCAAATTCGCATGCTAGGCCAGCAAATTCAGTTG
GCCATTCATAGTGGTTTCATATCTAGTCAGATATTGACTCAACCGCTAACTCAAACAACCCTTAACCTTT
TAAACCAACTTCTTAGCAATATTAAGCATCTCCAGGCTGCACAGCAATCCCTTACCCGCGGGGGAAATGT
CAATCCAATGGCAGTGAATGTGGCTATATCTAAATACAAGCAGCAAATCCAGAATTTACAGAACCAGATA
AGTGCACAACAGGCTGTGTATGTAAAACAGCAAAATATGCAACCAACTTCACAACAACAACAGCCCCAAC
AACAGCAACTTCCTTCTGTTCATCTAAGTAACTCAGGCAACGACTATTTAAGAGGTCACGATGCAATAAA
TAATTTGCAAAGCAACTTTTCTGAGCTCAATATTAATAAGCCAAGTGGATATAACGAGAATAAAGACTGG
TCTGTTGCTCAGCCAACTTCAGCAGCAACTGCTTACACTGATCTGGTCCAAGAGTTTGAGCCAGGCAAGC
CATGGAAGGGTTCACAGATCAAAAGCATAGAAGATGATCCCAGCATTACACCAGGAAGCGTTGCTAGATC
TCCATTGTCTATTAATTCGACGCCAAAAGATGCTGACATATTTGCCAATACCGGTAAAAATTCACCGACT
GATTTACCGCCACTAAGTTTATCGTCGTCTACATGGAGTTTTAATCCAAACCAAAATTATCCGAGTCACA
GTTGGTCTGACAATAGTCAACAATGTACCGCCACTTCGGAGCTTTGGACAAGCCCGCTAAATAAATCATC
GTCTCGAGGTCCCCCGCCAGGATTGACTGCCAATTCAAATAAATCTGCAAATAGTAATGCGTCAACGCCA
ACAACTATTACCGGAGGTGCGAATGGATGGTTACAGCCTCGAAGTGGCGGTGTTCAAACCACAAACACTA
ATTGGACAGGTGGTAACACCACTTGGGGCTCCAGTTGGTTGCTTTTGAAAAATCTAACAGCACAGATTGA
TGGTCCTACTTTGCGTACACTGTGTATGCAGCATGGGCCCCTTGTCAGCTTTCACCCGTATTTGAACCAA
GGAATTGCCTTATGTAAATATACTACTCGTGAGGAGGCGAACAAGGCGCAAATGGCGTTAAACAACTGTG
TCCTCGCCAACACCACAATATTTGCTGAATCTCCCAGCGAGAACGAGGTGCAAAGCATTATGCAGCACTT
ACCACAAACTCCTTCCTCTACAAGCTCTAGTGGAACTAGTGGTGGCAACGTCGGAGGCGTCGGCACTTCA
GCCAATAATGCAAACAGTGGTTCTGCAGCTTGTCTGTCCGGAAACAATAGCGGCAACGGAAACGGCAGCG
CGAGCGGCGCCGGCAGCGGCAACAATGGCAACAGTAGCTGCAACAACAGTGCCGCCGGGGGGGGCAGCAG
CAGCAACAACACGATTACCACTGTAGCAAATTCGAATCTTGTTGGTTCTAGTGGCTCTGTCTCAAATTCC
TCTGGCGTTACTGCTAACTCTAGTACTGTTTCTGTAGTTAGTTGTACAGCGAGTGGGAATTCCATAAATG
GGGCAGGTACTGCAAACAGTTCTGGTTCAAAGAGTAGTGCAAACAATTTAGCTAGCGGCCAGTCTAGCGC
TTCTAACTTAACTAATAGCACCAATTCAACATGGCGACAAACTAGCCAAAACCAAGCTCTTCAAAGTCAA
AGCAGGCCATCAGGCAGAGAAGCTGACTTTGATTATATATCTCTCGTTTATTCCATTGTTGATGATTAAT
CTAGAGGGCCCGCGGTTCGAAGGTAAGCCTATCCCTAACCCTCTCCTCGGTCTCGATTCTACGCGTACCG
GTCATCATCACCATCACCATTGAGTTTAAACCCGCTGATCAGCCTCGACTGTGCCTTCTAAGGCCTGAGC
TCGCTGATCAGCCTCGATCGAGGATCCAGACATGATAAGATACATTGATGAGTTTGGACAAACCACAACT
AGAATGCAGTGAAAAAAATGCTTTATTTGTGAAATTTGTGATGCTATTGCTTTATTTGTAACCATTATAA
GCTGCAATAAACAAGTTAACAACAACAATTGCATTCATTTTATGTTTCAGGTTCAGGGGGAGGTGTGGGA
GGTTTTTTAAAGCAAGTAAAACCTCTACAAATGTGGTATGGCTGATTATGATCAGTCGACCGATGCCCTT
GAGAGCCTTCAACCCAGTCAGCTCCTTCCGGTGGGCGCGGGGCATGACTATCGTCGCCGCACTTATGACT
GTCTTCTTTATCATGCAACTCGTAGGACAGGTGCCGGCAGCGCTCTGGGTCATTTTCGGCGAGGACCGCT
TTCGCTGGAGCGCGACGATGATCGGCCTGTCGCTTGCGGTATTCGGAATCTTGCACGCCCTCGCTCAAGC
CTTCGTCACTGGTCCCGCCACCAAACGTTTCGGCGAGAAGCAGGCCATTATCGCCGGCATGGCGGCCGAC
GCGCTGGGCTACGTCTTGCTGGCGTTCGCGACGCGAGGCTGGATGGCCTTCCCCATTATGATTCTTCTCG
CTTCCGGCGGCATCGGGATGCCCGCGTTGCAGGCCATGCTGTCCAGGCAGGTAGATGACGACCATCAGGG
ACAGCTTCAAGGATCGCTCGCGGCTCTTACCAGCCAGCAAAAGGCCAGGAACCGTAAAAAGGCCGCGTTG
CTGGCGTTTTTCCATAGGCTCCGCCCCCCTGACGAGCATCACAAAAATCGACGCTCAAGTCAGAGGTGGC
GAAACCCGACAGGACTATAAAGATACCAGGCGTTTCCCCCTGGAAGCTCCCTCGTGCGCTCTCCTGTTCC
GACCCTGCCGCTTACCGGATACCTGTCCGCCTTTCTCCCTTCGGGAAGCGTGGCGCTTTCTCAATGCTCA
CGCTGTAGGTATCTCAGTTCGGTGTAGGTCGTTCGCTCCAAGCTGGGCTGTGTGCACGAACCCCCCGTTC
AGCCCGACCGCTGCGCCTTATCCGGTAACTATCGTCTTGAGTCCAACCCGGTAAGACACGACTTATCGCC
ACTGGCAGCAGCCACTGGTAACAGGATTAGCAGAGCGAGGTATGTAGGCGGTGCTACAGAGTTCTTGAAG
TGGTGGCCTAACTACGGCTACACTAGAAGGACAGTATTTGGTATCTGCGCTCTGCTGAAGCCAGTTACCT
TCGGAAAAAGAGTTGGTAGCTCTTGATCCGGCAAACAAACCACCGCTGGTAGCGGTGGTTTTTTTGTTTG
CAAGCAGCAGATTACGCGCAGAAAAAAAGGATCTCAAGAAGATCCTTTGATCTTTTCTACGGGGTCTGAC
GCTCAGTGGAACGAAAACTCACGTTAAGGGATTTTGGTCATGAGATTATCAAAAAGGATCTTCACCTAGA
TCCTTTTAAATTAAAAATGAAGTTTTAAATCAATCTAAAGTATATATGAGTAAACTTGGTCTGACAGTTA
CCAATGCTTAATCAGTGAGGCACCTATCTCAGCGATCTGTCTATTTCGTTCATCCATAGTTGCCTGACTC
CCCGTCGTGTAGATAACTACGATACGGGAGGGCTTACCATCTGGCCCCAGTGCTGCAATGATACCGCGAG
ACCCACGCTCACCGGCTCCAGATTTATCAGCAATAAACCAGCCAGCCGGAAGGGCCGAGCGCAGAAGTGG
TCCTGCAACTTTATCCGCCTCCATCCAGTCTATTAATTGTTGCCGGGAAGCTAGAGTAAGTAGTTCGCCA
GTTAATAGTTTGCGCAACGTTGTTGCCATTGCTGCAGGCATCGTGGTGTCACGCTCGTCGTTTGGTATGG
CTTCATTCAGCTCCGGTTCCCAACGATCAAGGCGAGTTACATGATCCCCCATGTTGTGCAAAAAAGCGGT
TAGCTCCTTCGGTCCTCCGATCGTTGTCAGAAGTAAGTTGGCCGCAGTGTTATCACTCATGGTTATGGCA
GCACTGCATAATTCTCTTACTGTCATGCCATCCGTAAGATGCTTTTCTGTGACTGGTGAGTACTCAACCA
AGTCATTCTGAGAATAGTGTATGCGGCGACCGAGTTGCTCTTGCCCGGCGTCAACACGGGATAATACCGC
GCCACATAGCAGAACTTTAAAAGTGCTCATCATTGGAAAACGTTCTTCGGGGCGAAAACTCTCAAGGATC
TTACCGCTGTTGAGATCCAGTTCGATGTAACCCACTCGTGCACCCAACTGATCTTCAGCATCTTTTACTT
TCACCAGCGTTTCTGGGTGAGCAAAAACAGGAAGGCAAAATGCCGCAAAAAAGGGAATAAGGGCGACACG
GAAATGTTGAATACTCATACTCTTCCTTTTTCAATATTATTGAAGCATTTATCAGGGTTATTGTCTCATG
AGCGGATACATATTTGAATGTATTTAGAAAAATAAACAAATAGGGGTTCCGCGCACATTTCCCCGAAAAG
TGCCACCTGACGTCTAAGAAACCATTATTATCATGACATTAACCTATAAAAATAGGCGTATCACGAGGCC
CTTTCGT
Features (pLannotate 1.2.2; 10 found; start..end, strand, type, name):
     56..2568    +  promoter       Ac5 promoter: Drosophila melanogaster actin 5C promoter
   2588..3304    +  CDS            EGFP: EGFP is a basic (constitutively fluorescent) green fluorescent protein published in 1996, derived from Aequorea victoria. It is reported to be a rapidly-maturing weak dimer with moderate acid sensitivity.
   3347..7276    +  CDS            gw (fragment): GAWKY_DROME - Also known as GW182 From Drosophila melanogaster (Fruit fly).
   7302..7343    +  CDS            V5 tag: epitope tag from simian virus 5
   7443..7577    -  polyA_signal   SV40 poly(A) signal: SV40 polyadenylation signal
   7600..7684    -  CDS            large T antigen (fragment): large T antigen from SV40 (simian virus 40)
   7685..8155    +  CDS            TcR (fragment): tetracycline efflux protein; tet; confers resistance to tetracycline
   8199..8787    -  rep_origin     ori: high-copy-number ColE1/pMB1/pBR322/pUC origin of replication
   8958..9818    -  CDS            AmpR: β-lactamase; bla; confers resistance to ampicillin, carbenicillin, and related antibiotics
   9819..9923    -  promoter       AmpR promoter: bla
