[The description below was written by a language model from this plasmid's Addgene catalogue record and pLannotate feature annotations shown in this document.]
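Description:
pAc5.1B-EGFP-DmGW182-delM1_N is an insect-cell expression plasmid of about 10 kb for producing a GFP-tagged deletion variant of Drosophila melanogaster GW182 (gene gw, also called Gawky). The catalogue lists the backbone as unknown, although the name and the annotated parts point to a pAc5.1-type vector. It is propagated in E. coli through a ColE1/pUC-type origin and selected with ampicillin via the β-lactamase gene and its own promoter. The origin is annotated as a high-copy type, but the depositor lists the plasmid as low copy. Short fragments of a tetracycline resistance gene and of SV40 large T antigen are also annotated. These appear to be non-functional backbone remnants, and no selectable marker for insect cells is annotated.

Expression is driven by the constitutive Drosophila actin 5C promoter. Immediately downstream lies the EGFP coding sequence, followed by the gw coding fragment, an arrangement consistent with an N-terminal EGFP fusion. A V5 epitope tag is annotated after the insert, but the record does not show whether it is in frame or preceded by a stop codon. An SV40 polyadenylation signal follows and terminates the transcript. The "delM1" designation indicates a deletion variant, but the record does not define which residues are removed. Relative to the reference transcript, the insert carries two amino acid substitutions (V704A and N799S) and one silent change.

The stated purpose is expression of DmGW182-delM1 in insect cells, where the EGFP tag would allow the protein to be visualised or detected. The depositor cautions that the supplied sequence may be theoretical or based only on Sanger reads.
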