Addgene plasmid #146974: pAc5.1B-EGFP-DmGW182-delM1_N
Purpose: Insect Expression of DmGW182-delM1
Depositing lab: Elisa Izaurralde. Depositing organization: Max Planck Institute for Developmental Biology.
Backbone
  Vector backbone: Unknown
  Vector type: Insect Expression
Growth in bacteria
  Bacterial resistance: Ampicillin, 100 μg/mL
  Growth temperature: 37°C
  Growth strain: DH5alpha
  Copy number: Low Copy
Gene/Insert
  Gene/Insert name: DmGW182-delM1
  Species: D. melanogaster (fly)
  Mutation: Two non silent mutations V704A and N799S and one silent mutation G2295A compared to the sequence given by NM_166780 varA
  Entrez Gene: gw (a.k.a. Dmel_CG31992, CG11484, CG31992, CG9905, Dmel\CG31992, GQ182, GW, GW182, Gw, Gw182, anon-EST:Posey205, dGW182, gw182)
  Cloning method: Unknown
Terms and licenses: Academic/Nonprofit Terms; Industry Terms: Not Available to Industry
Depositor comments: Plasmids from this collection were made available to the research community and donated after the lab closed. Please note that the sequence provided by the depositing laboratory may be theoretical/predicted or based on Sanger sequencing results. There may be discrepancies between sequencing results obtained by Addgene and the depositor sequence. If an Addgene verified sequence is not available, please contact before placing your order to request that our lab fully sequence the plasmid.
How to cite: pAc5.1B-EGFP-DmGW182-delM1_N was a gift from Elisa Izaurralde (Addgene plasmid # 146974 ; http://n2t.net/addgene:146974 ; RRID:Addgene_146974)
